Addgene plasmid #170875: pUPD+pNOS
Purpose: Phytobrick - pNOS
Depositing lab: Markita Landry. Depositing organization: University of California, Berkeley. Publication: A Ratiometric Dual Color Luciferase Reporter for Fast Characterization of Transcriptional Regulatory Elements in Plants. Gonzalez-Grandio E, Demirer GS, Ma W, Brady S, Landry MP. ACS Synth Biol. 2021 Sep 14. doi: 10.1021/acssynbio.1c00248. PubMed 34520169.
Backbone
  Vector backbone: pUPD
  Backbone manufacturer: Diego Orzaez Lab
  Backbone size w/o insert (bp): 3057
  Vector type: Plant Expression
Growth in bacteria
  Bacterial resistance: Ampicillin, 100 μg/mL
  Growth temperature: 37°C
  Growth strain: DH5alpha
  Copy number: High Copy
Gene/Insert
  Gene/Insert name: pNOS (alt name: Nopaline synthase promoter)
  Species: Agrobacterium tumefaciens
  Insert size (bp): 295
  Cloning method: Restriction Enzyme; 5′ cloning site Esp3I (destroyed during cloning); 3′ cloning site Esp3I (destroyed during cloning)
  Sequencing primers: 5′ ATAGGCGTATCACGAGGCAG; 3′ CGAGTCAGTGAGCGAGGAAG
Terms and licenses: Academic/Nonprofit Terms; Industry Terms: Not Available to Industry
Depositor comments: Insert can be excised by BsaI digestion . Please visit https://www.biorxiv.org/content/10.1101/2021.05.26.443018v2 to read the preprint on bioRxiv
How to cite: pUPD+pNOS was a gift from Markita Landry (Addgene plasmid # 170875 ; http://n2t.net/addgene:170875 ; RRID:Addgene_170875)
