[The description below was written by a language model from this plasmid's Addgene catalogue record and pLannotate feature annotations shown in this document.]
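Description:
pUPD+pNOS is a level-0 part plasmid ("Phytobrick") that stores the nopaline synthase promoter from Agrobacterium tumefaciens as a standardised, reusable DNA part for plant synthetic biology. The backbone is pUPD, a small domestication or entry vector used in modular Type IIS (GoldenBraid/Golden Gate-style) assembly. Although catalogued as a plant expression vector, it carries no plant selection marker, T-DNA borders or coding payload. It acts as a donor of a regulatory element rather than as a construct delivered to plants directly. It is maintained in E. coli through a high-copy ColE1/pUC-type origin and selected with ampicillin via the bla gene and its own promoter. An f1 phage origin and a remnant of the pBR322 bom region are also annotated.

The 295 bp pNOS insert was cloned through Esp3I sites that were destroyed in the process, and the depositor notes that the part can be released by BsaI digestion for assembly into higher-level transcriptional units. The feature table places the NOS promoter within the former cloning region. This region is flanked by SP6 and T7 promoters and by lac regulatory elements (CAP site, lac promoter and operator) with a lacZα fragment, consistent with a blue/white screening cassette disrupted by the insert. A short annotated match to a hornet peptide just upstream of the promoter is most likely a spurious similarity hit rather than a designed feature.

The NOS promoter is a widely used, moderate-strength constitutive promoter in plant cells. According to the associated publication, this part belongs to a toolkit for a ratiometric dual-colour luciferase reporter for fast characterisation of transcriptional regulatory elements in plants. The record does not state the specific role of pNOS within that system.
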