Features (pLannotate 1.2.2; 14 found; start..end, strand, type, name):
     74..92      -  promoter       T7 promoter: promoter for bacteriophage T7 RNA polymerase
     95..252     +  CDS            lacZα (fragment): LacZα fragment of β-galactosidase; lacZ fragment
    256..684     +  rep_origin     f1 ori (sequence partly withheld): f1 bacteriophage origin of replication; arrow indicates direction of (+) strand synthesis
    712..762     -  misc_feature   bom (fragment): basis of mobility region from pBR322
    789..893     +  promoter       AmpR promoter: bla
    894..1754    +  CDS            AmpR: β-lactamase; bla; confers resistance to ampicillin, carbenicillin, and related antibiotics
   1925..2513    +  rep_origin     ori: high-copy-number ColE1/pMB1/pBR322/pUC origin of replication
   2696..2788    +  CDS            lacI (fragment): lac repressor; lacI; The lac repressor binds to the lac operator to inhibit transcription in E. coli. This inhibition can be relieved by adding lactose or isopropyl-β-D-thiogalactopyranoside (IPTG).
   2801..2822    +  protein_bind   CAP binding site: CAP binding activates transcription in the presence of cAMP. E. coli catabolite activator protein
   2837..2867    +  promoter       lac promoter: promoter for the E. coli lac operon
   2875..2891    +  protein_bind   lac operator: The lac repressor binds to the lac operator to inhibit transcription in E. coli. This inhibition can be relieved by adding lactose or isopropyl-β-D-thiogalactopyranoside (IPTG). lac repressor encoded by lacI
   2933..2951    +  promoter       SP6 promoter: promoter for bacteriophage SP6 RNA polymerase
   2963..3025    +  CDS            VESPI_VESMG (fragment): Experimental evidence at protein level: Swiss-Prot protein existence level 1. Shows contractile activity on isolated ileum smooth muscle. From Vespa magnifica (Hornet).
   3132..3311    +  promoter       NOS promoter: nopaline synthase promoter
>Addgene plasmid #170875 | pUPD+pNOS | addgene full sequence | sequence record 335111 | Addgene NGS Result
ACCACTCATCGCCCAATCGAATTCCCGCGGCCGCCATGGCGGCCGGGAGCATGCGACGTCGGGCCCAATT
CGCCCTATAGTGAGTCGTATTACAATTCACTGGCCGTCGTTTTACAACGTCGTGACTGGGAAAACCCTGG
CGTTACCCAACTTAATCGCCTTGCAGCACATCCCCCTTTCGCCAGCTGGCGTAATAGCGAAGAGGCCCGC
ACCGATCGCCCTTCCCAACAGTTGCGCAGCCTGAATGGCGAATGG
[124 nt withheld, positions 256-379]
C
[91 nt withheld, positions 381-471]
A
[49 nt withheld, positions 473-521]
CCTTTGACGTTGGAGTCCACGTTCTTT
[37 nt withheld, positions 549-585]
ACCCTATCTCGGTCTATTCTTTTGATTTATAAGGGATTTTGCCGATTTCGGCCTATTGGTTAAAAAATGA
GCTGATTTAACAAAAATTTAACGCGAATTTTAACAAAATATTAACGCTTACAATTTCCTGATGCGGTATT
TTCTCCTTACGCATCTGTGCGGTATTTCACACCGCATCAGGTGGCACTTTTCGGGGAAATGTGCGCGGAA
CCCCTATTTGTTTATTTTTCTAAATACATTCAAATATGTATCCGCTCATGAGACAATAACCCTGATAAAT
GCTTCAATAATATTGAAAAAGGAAGAGTATGAGTATTCAACATTTCCGTGTCGCCCTTATTCCCTTTTTT
GCGGCATTTTGCCTTCCTGTTTTTGCTCACCCAGAAACGCTGGTGAAAGTAAAAGATGCTGAAGATCAGT
TGGGTGCACGAGTGGGTTACATCGAACTGGATCTCAACAGCGGTAAGATCCTTGAGAGTTTTCGCCCCGA
AGAACGTTTTCCAATGATGAGCACTTTTAAAGTTCTGCTATGTGGCGCGGTATTATCCCGTATTGACGCC
GGGCAAGAGCAACTCGGTCGCCGCATACACTATTCTCAGAATGACTTGGTTGAGTACTCACCAGTCACAG
AAAAGCATCTTACGGATGGCATGACAGTAAGAGAATTATGCAGTGCTGCCATAACCATGAGTGATAACAC
TGCGGCCAACTTACTTCTGACAACGATCGGAGGACCGAAGGAGCTAACCGCTTTTTTGCACAACATGGGG
GATCATGTAACTCGCCTTGATCGTTGGGAACCGGAGCTGAATGAAGCCATACCAAACGACGAGCGTGACA
CCACGATGCCTGTAGCAATGGCAACAACGTTGCGCAAACTATTAACTGGCGAACTACTTACTCTAGCTTC
CCGGCAACAATTAATAGACTGGATGGAGGCGGATAAAGTTGCAGGACCACTTCTGCGCTCGGCCCTTCCG
GCTGGCTGGTTTATTGCTGATAAATCTGGAGCCGGTGAGCGTGGGTCTCGCGGTATCATTGCAGCACTGG
GGCCAGATGGTAAGCCCTCCCGTATCGTAGTTATCTACACGACGGGGAGTCAGGCAACTATGGATGAACG
AAATAGACAGATCGCTGAGATAGGTGCCTCACTGATTAAGCATTGGTAACTGTCAGACCAAGTTTACTCA
TATATACTTTAGATTGATTTAAAACTTCATTTTTAATTTAAAAGGATCTAGGTGAAGATCCTTTTTGATA
ATCTCATGACCAAAATCCCTTAACGTGAGTTTTCGTTCCACTGAGCGTCAGACCCCGTAGAAAAGATCAA
AGGATCTTCTTGAGATCCTTTTTTTCTGCGCGTAATCTGCTGCTTGCAAACAAAAAAACCACCGCTACCA
GCGGTGGTTTGTTTGCCGGATCAAGAGCTACCAACTCTTTTTCCGAAGGTAACTGGCTTCAGCAGAGCGC
AGATACCAAATACTGTTCTTCTAGTGTAGCCGTAGTTAGGCCACCACTTCAAGAACTCTGTAGCACCGCC
TACATACCTCGCTCTGCTAATCCTGTTACCAGTGGCTGCTGCCAGTGGCGATAAGTCGTGTCTTACCGGG
TTGGACTCAAGACGATAGTTACCGGATAAGGCGCAGCGGTCGGGCTGAACGGGGGGTTCGTGCACACAGC
CCAGCTTGGAGCGAACGACCTACACCGAACTGAGATACCTACAGCGTGAGCTATGAGAAAGCGCCACGCT
TCCCGAAGGGAGAAAGGCGGACAGGTATCCGGTAAGCGGCAGGGTCGGAACAGGAGAGCGCACGAGGGAG
CTTCCAGGGGGAAACGCCTGGTATCTTTATAGTCCTGTCGGGTTTCGCCACCTCTGACTTGAGCGTCGAT
TTTTGTGATGCTCGTCAGGGGGGCGGAGCCTATGGAAAAACGCCAGCAACGCGGCCTTTTTACGGTTCCT
GGCCTTTTGCTGGCCTTTTGCTCACATGTTCTTTCCTGCGTTATCCCCTGATTCTGTGGATAACCGTATT
ACCGCCTTTGAGTGAGCTGATACCGCTCGCCGCAGCCGAACGACCGAGCGCAGCGAGTCAGTGAGCGAGG
AAGCGGAAGAGCGCCCAATACGCAAACCGCCTCTCCCCGCGCGTTGGCCGATTCATTAATGCAGCTGGCA
CGACAGGTTTCCCGACTGGAAAGCGGGCAGTGAGCGCAACGCAATTAATGTGAGTTAGCTCACTCATTAG
GCACCCCAGGCTTTACACTTTATGCTTCCGGCTCGTATGTTGTGTGGAATTGTGAGCGGATAACAATTTC
ACACAGGAAACAGCTATGACCATGATTACGCCAAGCTATTTAGGTGACACTATAGAATACTCAAGCTATG
CATCCAACGCGTTGGGAGCTCTCCCATATGGTCGACCTGCAGGCGGCCGCGAATTCACTAGTGATTGGGC
GATGAGTGGTCTCGGGAGATACATGAGAATTAAGGGAGTCACGGTATGACCCCCGCCGATGACGCGGGAC
AAGCCGTTTTACGTTTGGAACTGACAGAACCGCAACGTTGAAGGAGCCACTGAGCCGCGGGTTTCTGGAG
TTTAATGAGCTAAGCACATACGTCAGAAACCATTATTGCGCGTTCAAAAGTCGCCTAAGGTCACTATCAG
CTAGCAAATATTTCTTGTCAAAAATGCTCCACTGACGTTCCATAAATTCCCCTCGGTATCCAATTAGAGT
CTCATATTCACTCTCAACTCGATCGAGGCAATGCGAG
